Addgene plasmid #139649: pLL3.7-K122-FH-TAZ-TEAD-p-H2B-mCherry
Purpose: Reporter assay
Depositing lab: Yutaka Hata. Depositing organization: Institute of Science Tokyo. Publication: A cell-based screening for TAZ activators identifies ethacridine, a widely used antiseptic and abortifacient, as a compound that promotes dephosphorylation of TAZ and inhibits adipogenesis in C3H10T1/2 cells. Kawano S, Maruyama J, Nagashima S, Inami K, Qiu W, Iwasa H, Nakagawa K, Ishigami-Yuasa M, Kagechika H, Nishina H, Hata Y. J Biochem. 2015 May 14. pii: mvv051. 10.1093/jb/mvv051 PubMed 25979969.
Backbone
  Vector backbone: pLL3.7
  Vector type: Lentiviral
Growth in bacteria
  Bacterial resistance: Ampicillin, 100 μg/mL
  Growth temperature: 37°C
  Growth strain: NEB Stable
  Copy number: High Copy
Gene/Insert
  Gene/Insert name: H2B-mCherry (alt names: TAZ; IRES-GFP)
  Tag / fusion protein: FLAG, His6 (N terminal on insert)
Resource information
  A portion of this plasmid was derived from a plasmid made by: Addgene
Terms and licenses: Academic/Nonprofit Terms; Industry Terms: Not Available to Industry
Depositor comments: H2B-mCherry is derived from Addgene
How to cite: pLL3.7-K122-FH-TAZ-TEAD-p-H2B-mCherry was a gift from Yutaka Hata (Addgene plasmid # 139649 ; http://n2t.net/addgene:139649 ; RRID:Addgene_139649)
