[The description below was written by a language model from this plasmid's Addgene catalogue record and pLannotate feature annotations shown in this document.]
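Description:
pLL3.7-K122-FH-TAZ-TEAD-p-H2B-mCherry is a lentiviral transfer plasmid built on the pLL3.7 backbone that combines constitutive expression of the Hippo-pathway coactivator TAZ with a fluorescent reporter of TEAD-dependent transcription. It is propagated in E. coli through a high-copy ColE1/pUC-type origin with ampicillin selection. The viral framework is HIV-1 based: a CMV enhancer/promoter fused to a truncated 5' LTR drives genomic RNA production in packaging cells, followed by the Ψ packaging signal with a gag fragment, the Rev response element and the cPPT/CTS. A WPRE, a nef remnant and a second truncated LTR lie downstream, closing the provirus.

Two cassettes lie between the cPPT and the WPRE, in opposite orientations. In the forward direction, an internal CMV enhancer/promoter drives human TAZ (WWTR1) carrying N-terminal FLAG and His6 tags (the "FH" in the name; the annotation picks up only a short His-tag-like fragment). This is followed by an EMCV IRES and EGFP, so that green fluorescence marks transduced, TAZ-expressing cells. A single loxP site follows EGFP.

On the reverse strand, human histone H2B fused to mCherry sits downstream of seven evenly spaced 20-bp repeats annotated as SV40 promoter fragments. These most likely correspond to the multimerised TEAD-responsive element named in the plasmid title, although the record does not define that promoter explicitly. A synthetic poly(A) signal and a transcriptional pause site upstream of the repeats would limit read-through into the reporter. Nuclear red fluorescence should therefore report TAZ–TEAD transcriptional activity. The stated purpose is a reporter assay, and the associated publication describes a cell-based screen for compounds that activate TAZ.
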