Features (pLannotate 1.2.2; 37 found; start..end, strand, type, name):
     65..368     +  enhancer       CMV enhancer: human cytomegalovirus immediate early enhancer
    369..572     +  promoter       CMV promoter: human cytomegalovirus (CMV) immediate early promoter
    656..678     +  CDS            capTEV™ (fragment): composite tag for in vivo biotinylation, TEV protease cleavage, and 6xHis tagging
    721..1881    +  CDS            WWTR1: WWTR1_HUMAN - Also known as TAZ. Experimental evidence at protein level: Swiss-Prot protein existence level 1. Transcriptional coactivator which acts as a downstream regulatory target in the Hippo signaling pathway that plays a pivotal role in organ size control and tumor suppression by restricting proliferation and promoting apoptosis (PubMed:11118213, PubMed:18227151). The core of this pathway is composed of a kinase cascade wherein STK3/MST2 and STK4/MST1, in complex with its regulatory protein SAV1, phosphorylates and activates LATS1/2 in complex with its regulatory protein MOB1, which in
   1909..2495    +  misc_feature   IRES2: internal ribosome entry site (IRES) of the encephalomyocarditis virus (EMCV)
   2496..3215    +  CDS            EGFP: the original enhanced GFP (Yang et al., 1996) mammalian codon-optimized
   3241..3274    +  protein_bind   loxP: Cre-mediated recombination occurs in the 8-bp core sequence (GCATACAT). Cre recombinase
   3307..3330    +  misc_feature   MCS (fragment): pBluescript multiple cloning site
   3330..3918    +  misc_feature   WPRE: woodchuck hepatitis virus posttranscriptional regulatory element
   3919..3938    +  misc_feature   MCS (fragment): pBluescript multiple cloning site
   3940..4440    +  CDS            nef (fragment): NEF_HV1LA - Experimental evidence at protein level: Swiss-Prot protein existence level 1. Extracellular Nef protein targets CD4(+) T-lymphocytes for apoptosis by interacting with CXCR4 surface receptors. From Human immunodeficiency virus type 1 group M subtype B (isolate Lai) (HIV-1).
   4447..4627    +  LTR            5' LTR (truncated): truncated 5' long terminal repeat (LTR) from HIV-1
   4689..5277    -  rep_origin     ori: high-copy-number ColE1/pMB1/pBR322/pUC origin of replication
   5448..6308    -  CDS            AmpR: β-lactamase; bla; confers resistance to ampicillin, carbenicillin, and related antibiotics
   6309..6413    -  promoter       AmpR promoter: bla
   6472..6524    -  misc_feature   bom (fragment): basis of mobility region from pBR322
   6679..7058    +  enhancer       CMV enhancer: human cytomegalovirus immediate early enhancer
   7059..7258    +  promoter       CMV promoter: human cytomegalovirus (CMV) immediate early promoter
   7276..7456    +  LTR            5' LTR (truncated): truncated 5' long terminal repeat (LTR) from HIV-1
   7503..7628    +  misc_feature   HIV-1 Ψ: packaging signal of human immunodeficiency virus type 1
   7612..7950    +  CDS            HIV-1 gag (fragment): gag protein from human immunodeficiency virus 1; gag
   8125..8358    +  misc_feature   RRE: The Rev response element (RRE) of HIV-1 allows for Rev-dependent mRNA export from the nucleus to the cytoplasm.
   8735..8835    +  CDS            Rev (fragment): human immunodeficiency virus 1 (HIV-1) Rev protein; rev; enhances nuclear export of unspliced and incompletely spliced viral mRNAs
   8885..9002    +  misc_feature   cPPT/CTS: central polypurine tract and central termination sequence of HIV-1
   9064..9771    -  CDS            mCherry: mCherry is a basic (constitutively fluorescent) red fluorescent protein published in 2004, derived from Discosoma sp.. It is reported to be a very rapidly-maturing monomer with low acid sensitivity.
   9790..10167   -  CDS            H2BC3: H2B1B_HUMAN - Also known as H2BFF, HIST1H2BB Experimental evidence at protein level: Swiss-Prot protein existence level 1. Core component of nucleosome. Nucleosomes wrap and compact DNA into chromatin, limiting DNA accessibility to the cellular machineries which require DNA as a template. Histones thereby play a central role in transcription regulation, DNA repair, DNA replication and chromosomal stability. DNA accessibility is regulated via a complex set of post-translational modifications of histones, also called histone code, and nucleosome remodeling. From Homo sapiens (Human).
  10301..10326   -  misc_feature   MCS (fragment): pBluescript multiple cloning site
  10328..10347   -  promoter       SV40 promoter (fragment): SV40 enhancer and early promoter
  10349..10368   -  promoter       SV40 promoter (fragment): SV40 enhancer and early promoter
  10370..10389   -  promoter       SV40 promoter (fragment): SV40 enhancer and early promoter
  10391..10410   -  promoter       SV40 promoter (fragment): SV40 enhancer and early promoter
  10412..10431   -  promoter       SV40 promoter (fragment): SV40 enhancer and early promoter
  10433..10452   -  promoter       SV40 promoter (fragment): SV40 enhancer and early promoter
  10454..10473   -  promoter       SV40 promoter (fragment): SV40 enhancer and early promoter
  10492..10517   -  misc_feature   MCS (fragment): pBluescript multiple cloning site
  10561..10652   -  misc_feature   pause site: RNA polymerase II transcriptional pause signal from the human α2 globin gene
  10666..10714   -  polyA_signal   poly(A) signal: synthetic polyadenylation signal
>Addgene plasmid #139649 | pLL3.7-K122-FH-TAZ-TEAD-p-H2B-mCherry | addgene full sequence | sequence record 275137 | Addgene NGS Result
GCATTAGTTATTAATAGTAATCAATTACGGGGTCATTAGTTCATAGCCCATATATGGAGTTCCGCGTTAC
ATAACTTACGGTAAATGGCCCGCCTGGCTGACCGCCCAACGACCCCCGCCCATTGACGTCAATAATGACG
TATGTTCCCATAGTAACGCCAATAGGGACTTTCCATTGACGTCAATGGGTGGAGTATTTACGGTAAACTG
CCCACTTGGCAGTACATCAAGTGTATCATATGCCAAGTACGCCCCCTATTGACGTCAATGACGGTAAATG
GCCCGCCTGGCATTATGCCCAGTACATGACCTTATGGGACTTTCCTACTTGGCAGTACATCTACGTATTA
GTCATCGCTATTACCATGGTGATGCGGTTTTGGCAGTACATCAATGGGCGTGGATAGCGGTTTGACTCAC
GGGGATTTCCAAGTCTCCACCCCATTGACGTCAATGGGAGTTTGTTTTGGCACCAAAATCAACGGGACTT
TCCAAAATGTCGTAACAACTCCGCCCCATTGACGCAAATGGGCGGTAGGCGTGTACGGTGGGAGGTCTAT
ATAAGCAGAGCTGGTTTAGTGAACCGTCAGATCCGCTAGCAGATCTCGAGATCTGCTAGCCGGGGCCATG
GACTACAAAGACGATGACGACAAGGAATTGCACCATCATCATCATCATGAATTCAATCCGGCCTCGGCGC
CCCCTCCGCTCCCGCCGCCTGGGCAGCAAGTGATCCACGTCACGCAGGACCTAGACACAGACCTCGAAGC
CCTCTTCAACTCTGTCATGAATCCGAAGCCTAGCTCGTGGCGGAAGAAGATCCTGCCGGAGTCTTTCTTT
AAGGAGCCTGATTCGGGCTCGCACTCGCGCCAGTCCAGCACCGACTCGTCGGGCGGCCACCCGGGGCCTC
GACTGGCTGGGGGTGCCCAGCATGTCCGCTCGCACTCGTCGCCCGCGTCCCTGCAGCTGGGCACCGGCGC
GGGTGCTGCGGGTAGCCCCGCGCAGCAGCACGCGCACCTCCGCCAGCAGTCCTACGACGTGACCGACGAG
CTGCCACTGCCCCCGGGCTGGGAGATGACCTTCACGGCCACTGGCCAGAGGTACTTCCTCAATCACATAG
AAAAAATCACCACATGGCAAGACCCTAGGAAGGCGATGAATCAGCCTCTGAATCATATGAACCTCCACCC
TGCCGTCAGTTCCACACCAGTGCCTCAGAGGTCCATGGCAGTATCCCAGCCAAATCTCGTGATGAATCAC
CAACACCAGCAGCAGATGGCCCCCAGTACCCTGAGCCAGCAGAACCACCCCACTCAGAACCCACCCGCAG
GGCTCATGAGTATGCCCAATGCGCTGACCACTCAGCAGCAGCAGCAGCAGAAACTGCGGCTTCAGAGAAT
CCAGATGGAGAGAGAAAGGATTCGAATGCGCCAAGAGGAGCTCATGAGGCAGGAAGCTGCCCTCTGTCGA
CAGCTCCCCATGGAAGCTGAGACTCTTGCCCCAGTTCAGGCTGCTGTCAACCCACCCACGATGACCCCAG
ACATGAGATCCATCACTAATAATAGCTCAGATCCTTTCCTCAATGGAGGGCCATATCATTCGAGGGAGCA
GAGCACTGACAGTGGCCTGGGGTTAGGGTGCTACAGTGTCCCCACAACTCCGGAGGACTTCCTCAGCAAT
GTGGATGAGATGGATACAGGAGAAAACGCAGGACAAACACCCATGAACATCAATCCCCAACAGACCCGTT
TCCCTGATTTCCTTGACTGTCTTCCAGGAACAAACGTTGACTTAGGAACTTTGGAATCTGAAGACCTGAT
CCCCCTCTTCAATGATGTAGAGTCTGCTCTGAACAAAAGTGAGCCCTTTCTAACCTGGCTGTAACTCGAC
CCGGGCGGCCGGGATCCGCCCCTCTCCCTCCCCCCCCCCTAACGTTACTGGCCGAAGCCGCTTGGAATAA
GGCCGGTGTGCGTTTGTCTATATGTTATTTTCCACCATATTGCCGTCTTTTGGCAATGTGAGGGCCCGGA
AACCTGGCCCTGTCTTCTTGACGAGCATTCCTAGGGGTCTTTCCCCTCTCGCCAAAGGAATGCAAGGTCT
GTTGAATGTCGTGAAGGAAGCAGTTCCTCTGGAAGCTTCTTGAAGACAAACAACGTCTGTAGCGACCCTT
TGCAGGCAGCGGAACCCCCCACCTGGCGACAGGTGCCTCTGCGGCCAAAAGCCACGTGTATAAGATACAC
CTGCAAAGGCGGCACAACCCCAGTGCCACGTTGTGAGTTGGATAGTTGTGGAAAGAGTCAAATGGCTCTC
CTCAAGCGTATTCAACAAGGGGCTGAAGGATGCCCAGAAGGTACCCCATTGTATGGGATCTGATCTGGGG
CCTCGGTACACATGCTTTACATGTGTTTAGTCGAGGTTAAAAAAACGTCTAGGCCCCCCGAACCACGGGG
ACGTGGTTTTCCTTTGAAAAACACGATGATAATATGGCCACAACCATGGTGAGCAAGGGCGAGGAGCTGT
TCACCGGGGTGGTGCCCATCCTGGTCGAGCTGGACGGCGACGTAAACGGCCACAAGTTCAGCGTGTCCGG
CGAGGGCGAGGGCGATGCCACCTACGGCAAGCTGACCCTGAAGTTCATCTGCACCACCGGCAAGCTGCCC
GTGCCCTGGCCCACCCTCGTGACCACCCTGACCTACGGCGTGCAGTGCTTCAGCCGCTACCCCGACCACA
TGAAGCAGCACGACTTCTTCAAGTCCGCCATGCCCGAAGGCTACGTCCAGGAGCGCACCATCTTCTTCAA
GGACGACGGCAACTACAAGACCCGCGCCGAGGTGAAGTTCGAGGGCGACACCCTGGTGAACCGCATCGAG
CTGAAGGGCATCGACTTCAAGGAGGACGGCAACATCCTGGGGCACAAGCTGGAGTACAACTACAACAGCC
ACAACGTCTATATCATGGCCGACAAGCAGAAGAACGGCATCAAGGTGAACTTCAAGATCCGCCACAACAT
CGAGGACGGCAGCGTGCAGCTCGCCGACCACTACCAGCAGAACACCCCCATCGGCGACGGCCCCGTGCTG
CTGCCCGACAACCACTACCTGAGCACCCAGTCCGCCCTGAGCAAAGACCCCAACGAGAAGCGCGATCACA
TGGTCCTGCTGGAGTTCGTGACCGCCGCCGGGATCACTCTCGGCATGGACGAGCTGTACAAGTAAAGCGG
CCAATTCGTCGAGGGACCTAATAACTTCGTATAGCATACATTATACGAAGTTATACATGTTTAAGGGTTC
CGGTTCCACTAGGTACAATTCGATATCAAGCTTATCGATAATCAACCTCTGGATTACAAAATTTGTGAAA
GATTGACTGGTATTCTTAACTATGTTGCTCCTTTTACGCTATGTGGATACGCTGCTTTAATGCCTTTGTA
TCATGCTATTGCTTCCCGTATGGCTTTCATTTTCTCCTCCTTGTATAAATCCTGGTTGCTGTCTCTTTAT
GAGGAGTTGTGGCCCGTTGTCAGGCAACGTGGCGTGGTGTGCACTGTGTTTGCTGACGCAACCCCCACTG
GTTGGGGCATTGCCACCACCTGTCAGCTCCTTTCCGGGACTTTCGCTTTCCCCCTCCCTATTGCCACGGC
GGAACTCATCGCCGCCTGCCTTGCCCGCTGCTGGACAGGGGCTCGGCTGTTGGGCACTGACAATTCCGTG
GTGTTGTCGGGGAAATCATCGTCCTTTCCTTGGCTGCTCGCCTGTGTTGCCACCTGGATTCTGCGCGGGA
CGTCCTTCTGCTACGTCCCTTCGGCCCTCAATCCAGCGGACCTTCCTTCCCGCGGCCTGCTGCCGGCTCT
GCGGCCTCTTCCGCGTCTTCGCCTTCGCCCTCAGACGAGTCGGATCTCCCTTTGGGCCGCCTCCCCGCAT
CGATACCGTCGACCTCGATCGAGACCTAGAAAAACATGGAGCAATCACAAGTAGCAATACAGCAGCTACC
AATGCTGATTGTGCCTGGCTAGAAGCACAAGAGGAGGAGGAGGTGGGTTTTCCAGTCACACCTCAGGTAC
CTTTAAGACCAATGACTTACAAGGCAGCTGTAGATCTTAGCCACTTTTTAAAAGAAAAGGGGGGACTGGA
AGGGCTAATTCACTCCCAACGAAGACAAGATATCCTTGATCTGTGGATCTACCACACACAAGGCTACTTC
CCTGATTGGCAGAACTACACACCAGGGCCAGGGATCAGATATCCACTGACCTTTGGATGGTGCTACAAGC
TAGTACCAGTTGAGCAAGAGAAGGTAGAAGAAGCCAATGAAGGAGAGAACACCCGCTTGTTACACCCTGT
GAGCCTGCATGGGATGGATGACCCGGAGAGAGAAGTATTAGAGTGGAGGTTTGACAGCCGCCTAGCATTT
CATCACATGGCCCGAGAGCTGCATCCGGACTGTACTGGGTCTCTCTGGTTAGACCAGATCTGAGCCTGGG
AGCTCTCTGGCTAACTAGGGAACCCACTGCTTAAGCCTCAATAAAGCTTGCCTTGAGTGCTTCAAGTAGT
GTGTGCCCGTCTGTTGTGTGACTCTGGTAACTAGAGATCCCTCAGACCCTTTTAGTCAGTGTGGAAAATC
TCTAGCAGCATGTGAGCAAAAGGCCAGCAAAAGGCCAGGAACCGTAAAAAGGCCGCGTTGCTGGCGTTTT
TCCATAGGCTCCGCCCCCCTGACGAGCATCACAAAAATCGACGCTCAAGTCAGAGGTGGCGAAACCCGAC
AGGACTATAAAGATACCAGGCGTTTCCCCCTGGAAGCTCCCTCGTGCGCTCTCCTGTTCCGACCCTGCCG
CTTACCGGATACCTGTCCGCCTTTCTCCCTTCGGGAAGCGTGGCGCTTTCTCATAGCTCACGCTGTAGGT
ATCTCAGTTCGGTGTAGGTCGTTCGCTCCAAGCTGGGCTGTGTGCACGAACCCCCCGTTCAGCCCGACCG
CTGCGCCTTATCCGGTAACTATCGTCTTGAGTCCAACCCGGTAAGACACGACTTATCGCCACTGGCAGCA
GCCACTGGTAACAGGATTAGCAGAGCGAGGTATGTAGGCGGTGCTACAGAGTTCTTGAAGTGGTGGCCTA
ACTACGGCTACACTAGAAGAACAGTATTTGGTATCTGCGCTCTGCTGAAGCCAGTTACCTTCGGAAAAAG
AGTTGGTAGCTCTTGATCCGGCAAACAAACCACCGCTGGTAGCGGTGGTTTTTTTGTTTGCAAGCAGCAG
ATTACGCGCAGAAAAAAAGGATCTCAAGAAGATCCTTTGATCTTTTCTACGGGGTCTGACGCTCAGTGGA
ACGAAAACTCACGTTAAGGGATTTTGGTCATGAGATTATCAAAAAGGATCTTCACCTAGATCCTTTTAAA
TTAAAAATGAAGTTTTAAATCAATCTAAAGTATATATGAGTAAACTTGGTCTGACAGTTACCAATGCTTA
ATCAGTGAGGCACCTATCTCAGCGATCTGTCTATTTCGTTCATCCATAGTTGCCTGACTCCCCGTCGTGT
AGATAACTACGATACGGGAGGGCTTACCATCTGGCCCCAGTGCTGCAATGATACCGCGAGACCCACGCTC
ACCGGCTCCAGATTTATCAGCAATAAACCAGCCAGCCGGAAGGGCCGAGCGCAGAAGTGGTCCTGCAACT
TTATCCGCCTCCATCCAGTCTATTAATTGTTGCCGGGAAGCTAGAGTAAGTAGTTCGCCAGTTAATAGTT
TGCGCAACGTTGTTGCCATTGCTACAGGCATCGTGGTGTCACGCTCGTCGTTTGGTATGGCTTCATTCAG
CTCCGGTTCCCAACGATCAAGGCGAGTTACATGATCCCCCATGTTGTGCAAAAAAGCGGTTAGCTCCTTC
GGTCCTCCGATCGTTGTCAGAAGTAAGTTGGCCGCAGTGTTATCACTCATGGTTATGGCAGCACTGCATA
ATTCTCTTACTGTCATGCCATCCGTAAGATGCTTTTCTGTGACTGGTGAGTACTCAACCAAGTCATTCTG
AGAATAGTGTATGCGGCGACCGAGTTGCTCTTGCCCGGCGTCAATACGGGATAATACCGCGCCACATAGC
AGAACTTTAAAAGTGCTCATCATTGGAAAACGTTCTTCGGGGCGAAAACTCTCAAGGATCTTACCGCTGT
TGAGATCCAGTTCGATGTAACCCACTCGTGCACCCAACTGATCTTCAGCATCTTTTACTTTCACCAGCGT
TTCTGGGTGAGCAAAAACAGGAAGGCAAAATGCCGCAAAAAAGGGAATAAGGGCGACACGGAAATGTTGA
ATACTCATACTCTTCCTTTTTCAATATTATTGAAGCATTTATCAGGGTTATTGTCTCATGAGCGGATACA
TATTTGAATGTATTTAGAAAAATAAACAAATAGGGGTTCCGCGCACATTTCCCCGAAAAGTGCCACCTGA
CGTCGACGGATCGGGAGATCTCCCGATCCCCTATGGTGCACTCTCAGTACAATCTGCTCTGATGCCGCAT
AGTTAAGCCAGTATCTGCTCCCTGCTTGTGTGTTGGAGGTCGCTGAGTAGTGCGCGAGCAAAATTTAAGC
TACAACAAGGCAAGGCTTGACCGACAATTGCATGAAGAATCTGCTTAGGGTTAGGCGTTTTGCGCTGCTT
CGCGATGTACGGGCCAGATATACGCGTTGACATTGATTATTGACTAGTTATTAATAGTAATCAATTACGG
GGTCATTAGTTCATAGCCCATATATGGAGTTCCGCGTTACATAACTTACGGTAAATGGCCCGCCTGGCTG
ACCGCCCAACGACCCCCGCCCATTGACGTCAATAATGACGTATGTTCCCATAGTAACGCCAATAGGGACT
TTCCATTGACGTCAATGGGTGGAGTATTTACGGTAAACTGCCCACTTGGCAGTACATCAAGTGTATCATA
TGCCAAGTACGCCCCCTATTGACGTCAATGACGGTAAATGGCCCGCCTGGCATTATGCCCAGTACATGAC
CTTATGGGACTTTCCTACTTGGCAGTACATCTACGTATTAGTCATCGCTATTACCATGGTGATGCGGTTT
TGGCAGTACATCAATGGGCGTGGATAGCGGTTTGACTCACGGGGATTTCCAAGTCTCCACCCCATTGACG
TCAATGGGAGTTTGTTTTGGCACCAAAATCAACGGGACTTTCCAAAATGTCGTAACAACTCCGCCCCATT
GACGCAAATGGGCGGTAGGCGTGTACGGTGGGAGGTCTATATAAGCAGCGCGTTTTGCCTGTACTGGGTC
TCTCTGGTTAGACCAGATCTGAGCCTGGGAGCTCTCTGGCTAACTAGGGAACCCACTGCTTAAGCCTCAA
TAAAGCTTGCCTTGAGTGCTTCAAGTAGTGTGTGCCCGTCTGTTGTGTGACTCTGGTAACTAGAGATCCC
TCAGACCCTTTTAGTCAGTGTGGAAAATCTCTAGCAGTGGCGCCCGAACAGGGACTTGAAAGCGAAAGGG
AAACCAGAGGAGCTCTCTCGACGCAGGACTCGGCTTGCTGAAGCGCGCACGGCAAGAGGCGAGGGGCGGC
GACTGGTGAGTACGCCAAAAATTTTGACTAGCGGAGGCTAGAAGGAGAGAGATGGGTGCGAGAGCGTCAG
TATTAAGCGGGGGAGAATTAGATCGCGATGGGAAAAAATTCGGTTAAGGCCAGGGGGAAAGAAAAAATAT
AAATTAAAACATATAGTATGGGCAAGCAGGGAGCTAGAACGATTCGCAGTTAATCCTGGCCTGTTAGAAA
CATCAGAAGGCTGTAGACAAATACTGGGACAGCTACAACCATCCCTTCAGACAGGATCAGAAGAACTTAG
ATCATTATATAATACAGTAGCAACCCTCTATTGTGTGCATCAAAGGATAGAGATAAAAGACACCAAGGAA
GCTTTAGACAAGATAGAGGAAGAGCAAAACAAAAGTAAGACCACCGCACAGCAAGCGGCCGGCCGCTGAT
CTTCAGACCTGGAGGAGGAGATATGAGGGACAATTGGAGAAGTGAATTATATAAATATAAAGTAGTAAAA
ATTGAACCATTAGGAGTAGCACCCACCAAGGCAAAGAGAAGAGTGGTGCAGAGAGAAAAAAGAGCAGTGG
GAATAGGAGCTTTGTTCCTTGGGTTCTTGGGAGCAGCAGGAAGCACTATGGGCGCAGCGTCAATGACGCT
GACGGTACAGGCCAGACAATTATTGTCTGGTATAGTGCAGCAGCAGAACAATTTGCTGAGGGCTATTGAG
GCGCAACAGCATCTGTTGCAACTCACAGTCTGGGGCATCAAGCAGCTCCAGGCAAGAATCCTGGCTGTGG
AAAGATACCTAAAGGATCAACAGCTCCTGGGGATTTGGGGTTGCTCTGGAAAACTCATTTGCACCACTGC
TGTGCCTTGGAATGCTAGTTGGAGTAATAAATCTCTGGAACAGATTTGGAATCACACGACCTGGATGGAG
TGGGACAGAGAAATTAACAATTACACAAGCTTAATACACTCCTTAATTGAAGAATCGCAAAACCAGCAAG
AAAAGAATGAACAAGAATTATTGGAATTAGATAAATGGGCAAGTTTGTGGAATTGGTTTAACATAACAAA
TTGGCTGTGGTATATAAAATTATTCATAATGATAGTAGGAGGCTTGGTAGGTTTAAGAATAGTTTTTGCT
GTACTTTCTATAGTGAATAGAGTTAGGCAGGGATATTCACCATTATCGTTTCAGACCCACCTCCCAACCC
CGAGGGGACCCGACAGGCCCGAAGGAATAGAAGAAGAAGGTGGAGAGAGAGACAGAGACAGATCCATTCG
ATTAGTGAACGGATCGGCACTGCGTGCGCCAATTCTGCAGACAAATGGCAGTATTCATCCACAATTTTAA
AAGAAAAGGGGGGATTGGGGGGTACAGTGCAGGGGAAAGAATAGTAGACATAATAGCAACAGACATACAA
ACTAAAGAATTACAAAAACAAATTACAAAAATTCAAAATTTTCGGGTTTATTACAGGGACAGCAGAGATC
CAGTTTGGTTAGTACCGGGCCCGCTCTAGATTACTTGTACAGCTCGTCCATGCCGCCGGTGGAGTGGCGG
CCCTCGGCGCGTTCGTACTGTTCCACGATGGTGTAGTCCTCGTTGTGGGAGGTGATGTCCAACTTGATGT
TGACGTTGTAGGCGCCGGGCAGCTGCACGGGCTTCTTGGCCTTGTAGGTGGTCTTGACCTCAGCGTCGTA
GTGGCCGCCGTCCTTCAGCTTCAGCCTCTGCTTGATCTCGCCCTTCAGGGCGCCGTCCTCGGGGTACATC
CGCTCGGAGGAGGCCTCCCAGCCCATGGTCTTCTTCTGCATTACGGGGCCGTCGGAGGGGAAGTTGGTGC
CGCGCAGCTTCACCTTGTAGATGAACTCGCCGTCCTGCAGGGAGGAGTCCTGGGTCACGGTCACCACGCC
GCCGTCCTCGAAGTTCATCACGCGCTCCCACTTGAAGCCCTCGGGGAAGGACAGCTTCAAGTAGTCGGGG
ATGTCGGCGGGGTGCTTCACGTAGGCCTTGGAGCCGTACATGAACTGAGGGGACAGGATGTCCCAGGCGA
AGGGCAGGGGGCCACCCTTGGTCACCTTCAGCTTGGCGGTCTGGGTGCCCTCGTAGGGGCGGCCCTCGCC
CTCGCCCTCGATCTCGAACTCGTGGCCGTTCACGGAGCCCTCCATGTGCACCTTGAAGCGCATGAACTCC
TTGATGATGGCCATGTTATCCTCCTCGCCCTTGCTCACCATGGTGGCGACCGGTGGATCCTTAGAGCTAG
TGTACTTGGTAACTGCCTTAGTGCCCTCGGACACAGCATGCTTAGCCAGCTCCCCAGGCAGCAGCAGGCG
CACAGCCGTCTGAATCTCCCTGGAGGTGATGGTCGAGCGCTTATTGTAGTGAGCCAGGCGAGAAGCCTCG
CCCGCGATGCGCTCGAAGATGTCGTTGACGAAGGAGTTCATGATCCCCATGGCCTTGGATGAGATGCCGG
TGTCGGGGTGGACCTGCTTCAGAACCTTGTACACATAGATAGAATAGCTCTCCTTGCGGCTGCGCTTACG
CTTCTTACCATCCTTCTTCTGCGCCTTAGTGATAGCCTTCTTAGAACCCTTTTTAGGGGCTGGAGCAGAC
TTAGAGGGTTCAGGCATGGTGGCGGTACCAAGCTTGGCTGCCCGCACAGCCCTGCTCACCGTCTCCGCAG
CTCAGCCCTGGCTGGTCGCTCCGTGCTCTCCGGTCTCACAGCCCCGCTTTTACGTGCCCCGGAGCCTGGG
CTGGCCCTGCAGGTCGACGGTATCGATAAGCTTGATGGACACACATTCCACAGCTGGGGACACACATTCC
ACAGCTGGGGACACACATTCCACAGCTGGGGACACACATTCCACAGCTGGGGACACACATTCCACAGCTG
GGGACACACATTCCACAGCTGGGGACACACATTCCACAGCTGGGGACACACATTCCACAGCATCGAATTC
CTGCAGCCCGGGGGATCTCGAGCCCGGGCTAGCACGCGTAAGAGCTCGGTACCTATCGATAGAGAAATGT
TCTGGCACCTGCACTTGCACTGGGGACAGCCTATTTTGCTAGTTTGTTTTGTTTCGTTTTGTTTTGATGG
AGAGCGTATGTTAGTACTATCGATTCACACAAAAAACCAACACACAGATGTAATGAAAATAAAGATATTT
TATTGCGGCCGCGTGGATAACCGTATTACCGCCAT
